Addgene plasmid #91615: pPN264
Purpose: Express sgRNA targeting human FUT9
Depositing lab: Lindy Barrett. Depositing organization: Broad Institute. Publication: A Scaled Framework for CRISPR Editing of Human Pluripotent Stem Cells to Study Psychiatric Disease. Hazelbaker DZ, Beccard A, Bara AM, Dabkowski N, Messana A, Mazzucato P, Lam D, Manning D, Eggan K, Barrett LE. Stem Cell Reports. 2017 Oct 10;9(4):1315-1327. doi: 10.1016/j.stemcr.2017.09.006. PubMed 29020615.
Backbone
  Vector backbone: pUC19-U6 promoter
  Vector type: CRISPR
Growth in bacteria
  Bacterial resistance: Ampicillin, 100 μg/mL
  Growth temperature: 37°C
  Growth strain: DH5alpha
  Copy number: High Copy
Gene/Insert
  Gene/Insert name: FUT9 (alt name: NM_006581.3)
  gRNA/shRNA sequence: GTGAACGGTCCGTTGTGAGA
  Species: H. sapiens (human)
  Insert size (bp): 21
  Entrez Gene: FUT9 (a.k.a. Fuc-TIX)
  Promoter: U6
  Cloning method: Restriction Enzyme; 5′ cloning site BbsI (destroyed during cloning); 3′ cloning site BbsI (destroyed during cloning)
  Sequencing primers: 5′ M13F (-21)
Terms and licenses: Academic/Nonprofit Terms; Industry Terms: Not Available to Industry
How to cite: pPN264 was a gift from Lindy Barrett (Addgene plasmid # 91615 ; http://n2t.net/addgene:91615 ; RRID:Addgene_91615)
