[The description below was written by a language model from this plasmid's Addgene catalogue record and pLannotate feature annotations shown in this document.]
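Description:
pPN264 is a small (about 3.0 kb) CRISPR guide RNA expression plasmid built on a pUC19 backbone carrying a human U6 promoter. It is propagated in E. coli as a high-copy plasmid through the ColE1/pUC-type origin and is selected with ampicillin via the β-lactamase (AmpR) gene and its native promoter. The remaining annotated elements, namely the lac promoter, lac operator, CAP binding site, fragments of lacZα, lacI, rop and bom, and a remnant of the pUC multiple cloning site, are leftovers of the pUC19 scaffold and play no role in guide expression. The record shows no mammalian selection marker, reporter or Cas9 coding sequence.

The payload is a single-guide RNA cassette. The U6 promoter, an RNA polymerase III promoter suited to producing short, defined transcripts, drives a spacer of roughly 20 nucleotides directed against human FUT9 (also known as Fuc-TIX). This spacer sits in the gap between the promoter and the Streptococcus pyogenes Cas9 gRNA scaffold. It was inserted between two BbsI sites, both of which were destroyed during cloning, as is typical of type IIS oligo cloning into guide vectors. Because the plasmid supplies only the guide, the SpCas9 nuclease must be provided separately for editing to occur. The stated purpose is expression of an sgRNA targeting human FUT9, and the associated work describes a scaled framework for CRISPR editing of human pluripotent stem cells to study genes relevant to psychiatric disease, which suggests its use for disrupting or modifying the FUT9 locus in such cells.
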