Features (pLannotate 1.2.2; 13 found; start..end, strand, type, name):
      1..241     +  promoter       U6 promoter: RNA polymerase III promoter for human U6 snRNA
    271..346     +  misc_RNA       gRNA scaffold: guide RNA scaffold for the Streptococcus pyogenes CRISPR/Cas9 system
    395..411     -  protein_bind   lac operator: The lac repressor binds to the lac operator to inhibit transcription in E. coli. This inhibition can be relieved by adding lactose or isopropyl-β-D-thiogalactopyranoside (IPTG). lac repressor encoded by lacI
    419..449     -  promoter       lac promoter: promoter for the E. coli lac operon
    464..485     -  protein_bind   CAP binding site: CAP binding activates transcription in the presence of cAMP. E. coli catabolite activator protein
    498..590     -  CDS            lacI (fragment): lac repressor; lacI; The lac repressor binds to the lac operator to inhibit transcription in E. coli. This inhibition can be relieved by adding lactose or isopropyl-β-D-thiogalactopyranoside (IPTG).
    773..1361    -  rep_origin     ori: high-copy-number ColE1/pMB1/pBR322/pUC origin of replication
   1532..2392    -  CDS            AmpR: β-lactamase; bla; confers resistance to ampicillin, carbenicillin, and related antibiotics
   2393..2497    -  promoter       AmpR promoter: bla
   2592..2627    +  CDS            rop (fragment): Rop protein, which maintains plasmids at low copy number; rop
   2729..2828    +  misc_feature   bom (fragment): basis of mobility region from pBR322
   2834..2991    -  CDS            lacZα (fragment): LacZα fragment of β-galactosidase; lacZ fragment
   2988..3014    +  misc_feature   MCS (fragment): pUC18/19 multiple cloning site
>Addgene plasmid #91615 | pPN264 | addgene full sequence | sequence record 180193 | Addgene NGS Result
GAGGGCCTATTTCCCATGATTCCTTCATATTTGCATATACGATACAAGGCTGTTAGAGAGATAATTGGAA
TTAATTTGACTGTAAACACAAAGATATTAGTACAAAATACGTGACGTAGAAAGTAATAATTTCTTGGGTA
GTTTGCAGTTTTAAAATTATGTTTTAAAATGGACTATCATATGCTTACCGTAACTTGAAAGTATTTCGAT
TTCTTGGCTTTATATATCTTGTGGAAAGGACGAAACACCGGTGAACGGTCCGTTGTGAGAGTTTTAGAGC
TAGAAATAGCAAGTTAAAATAAGGCTAGTCCGTTATCAACTTGAAAAAGTGGCACCGAGTCGGTGCTTTT
TTAAGCTTGGCGTAATCATGGTCATAGCTGTTTCCTGTGTGAAATTGTTATCCGCTCACAATTCCACACA
ACATACGAGCCGGAAGCATAAAGTGTAAAGCCTGGGGTGCCTAATGAGTGAGCTAACTCACATTAATTGC
GTTGCGCTCACTGCCCGCTTTCCAGTCGGGAAACCTGTCGTGCCAGCTGCATTAATGAATCGGCCAACGC
GCGGGGAGAGGCGGTTTGCGTATTGGGCGCTCTTCCGCTTCCTCGCTCACTGACTCGCTGCGCTCGGTCG
TTCGGCTGCGGCGAGCGGTATCAGCTCACTCAAAGGCGGTAATACGGTTATCCACAGAATCAGGGGATAA
CGCAGGAAAGAACATGTGAGCAAAAGGCCAGCAAAAGGCCAGGAACCGTAAAAAGGCCGCGTTGCTGGCG
TTTTTCCATAGGCTCCGCCCCCCTGACGAGCATCACAAAAATCGACGCTCAAGTCAGAGGTGGCGAAACC
CGACAGGACTATAAAGATACCAGGCGTTTCCCCCTGGAAGCTCCCTCGTGCGCTCTCCTGTTCCGACCCT
GCCGCTTACCGGATACCTGTCCGCCTTTCTCCCTTCGGGAAGCGTGGCGCTTTCTCATAGCTCACGCTGT
AGGTATCTCAGTTCGGTGTAGGTCGTTCGCTCCAAGCTGGGCTGTGTGCACGAACCCCCCGTTCAGCCCG
ACCGCTGCGCCTTATCCGGTAACTATCGTCTTGAGTCCAACCCGGTAAGACACGACTTATCGCCACTGGC
AGCAGCCACTGGTAACAGGATTAGCAGAGCGAGGTATGTAGGCGGTGCTACAGAGTTCTTGAAGTGGTGG
CCTAACTACGGCTACACTAGAAGAACAGTATTTGGTATCTGCGCTCTGCTGAAGCCAGTTACCTTCGGAA
AAAGAGTTGGTAGCTCTTGATCCGGCAAACAAACCACCGCTGGTAGCGGTGGTTTTTTTGTTTGCAAGCA
GCAGATTACGCGCAGAAAAAAAGGATCTCAAGAAGATCCTTTGATCTTTTCTACGGGGTCTGACGCTCAG
TGGAACGAAAACTCACGTTAAGGGATTTTGGTCATGAGATTATCAAAAAGGATCTTCACCTAGATCCTTT
TAAATTAAAAATGAAGTTTTAAATCAATCTAAAGTATATATGAGTAAACTTGGTCTGACAGTTACCAATG
CTTAATCAGTGAGGCACCTATCTCAGCGATCTGTCTATTTCGTTCATCCATAGTTGCCTGACTCCCCGTC
GTGTAGATAACTACGATACGGGAGGGCTTACCATCTGGCCCCAGTGCTGCAATGATACCGCGAGACCCAC
GCTCACCGGCTCCAGATTTATCAGCAATAAACCAGCCAGCCGGAAGGGCCGAGCGCAGAAGTGGTCCTGC
AACTTTATCCGCCTCCATCCAGTCTATTAATTGTTGCCGGGAAGCTAGAGTAAGTAGTTCGCCAGTTAAT
AGTTTGCGCAACGTTGTTGCCATTGCTACAGGCATCGTGGTGTCACGCTCGTCGTTTGGTATGGCTTCAT
TCAGCTCCGGTTCCCAACGATCAAGGCGAGTTACATGATCCCCCATGTTGTGCAAAAAAGCGGTTAGCTC
CTTCGGTCCTCCGATCGTTGTCAGAAGTAAGTTGGCCGCAGTGTTATCACTCATGGTTATGGCAGCACTG
CATAATTCTCTTACTGTCATGCCATCCGTAAGATGCTTTTCTGTGACTGGTGAGTACTCAACCAAGTCAT
TCTGAGAATAGTGTATGCGGCGACCGAGTTGCTCTTGCCCGGCGTCAATACGGGATAATACCGCGCCACA
TAGCAGAACTTTAAAAGTGCTCATCATTGGAAAACGTTCTTCGGGGCGAAAACTCTCAAGGATCTTACCG
CTGTTGAGATCCAGTTCGATGTAACCCACTCGTGCACCCAACTGATCTTCAGCATCTTTTACTTTCACCA
GCGTTTCTGGGTGAGCAAAAACAGGAAGGCAAAATGCCGCAAAAAAGGGAATAAGGGCGACACGGAAATG
TTGAATACTCATACTCTTCCTTTTTCAATATTATTGAAGCATTTATCAGGGTTATTGTCTCATGAGCGGA
TACATATTTGAATGTATTTAGAAAAATAAACAAATAGGGGTTCCGCGCACATTTCCCCGAAAAGTGCCAC
CTGACGTCTAAGAAACCATTATTATCATGACATTAACCTATAAAAATAGGCGTATCACGAGGCCCTTTCG
TCTCGCGCGTTTCGGTGATGACGGTGAAAACCTCTGACACATGCAGCTCCCGGAGACGGTCACAGCTTGT
CTGTAAGCGGATGCCGGGAGCAGACAAGCCCGTCAGGGCGCGTCAGCGGGTGTTGGCGGGTGTCGGGGCT
GGCTTAACTATGCGGCATCAGAGCAGATTGTACTGAGAGTGCACCATATGCGGTGTGAAATACCGCACAG
ATGCGTAAGGAGAAAATACCGCATCAGGCGCCATTCGCCATTCAGGCTGCGCAACTGTTGGGAAGGGCGA
TCGGTGCGGGCCTCTTCGCTATTACGCCAGCTGGCGAAAGGGGGATGTGCTGCAAGGCGATTAAGTTGGG
TAACGCCAGGGTTTTCCCAGTCACGACGTTGTAAAACGACGGCCAGTGAATTCGAGCTCGGTACCCGGGG
ATCCGTTAATTAA
